Addgene plasmid #142934: TFORF2349
Purpose: Lentiviral vector for overexpressing transcription factor ORFs with unique 24-bp barcodes. Barcodes facilitate identification of transcription factors in pooled screens.
Depositing lab: Feng Zhang. Depositing organization: Broad Institute. Publication: A transcription factor atlas of directed differentiation. Joung J, Ma S, Tay T, Geiger-Schuller KR, Kirchgatterer PC, Verdine VK, Guo B, Arias-Garcia MA, Allen WE, Singh A, Kuksenko O, Abudayyeh OO, Gootenberg JS, Fu Z, Macrae RK, Buenrostro JD, Regev A, Zhang F. Cell. 2023 Jan 5;186(1):209-229.e26. doi: 10.1016/j.cell.2022.11.026. PubMed 36608654.
Backbone
  Vector backbone: pLX_TRC317
  Backbone manufacturer: Broad Institute Genetic Perturbation Platform
  Backbone size w/o insert (bp): 8264
  Vector type: Mammalian Expression, Lentiviral
  Selectable markers: Puromycin
Growth in bacteria
  Bacterial resistance: Ampicillin, 100 μg/mL
  Growth temperature: 37°C
  Growth strain: NEB Stable
  Copy number: High Copy
Gene/Insert
  Gene/Insert name: HOXD8
  Species: H. sapiens (human)
  Insert size (bp): 974
  Entrez Gene: HOXD8 (a.k.a. HOX4, HOX4E, HOX5.4)
  Promoter: EF1a
  Cloning method: Unknown
  Sequencing primers: 5′ GGGTGGAGACTGAAGTTAGGCCAG; 3′ CACATAGCGTAAAAGGAGCAACATAG
Terms and licenses: Academic/Nonprofit Terms; Industry Terms: Not Available to Industry
Depositor comments: NM_019558,ENST00000313173 . The transcription factor ORF portion of this plasmid was synthesized by Genewiz. Please test multiple small colonies in case of plasmid recombination. To make this collection available in a timely manner, a portion of this collection was not fully sequenced by Addgene. If an Addgene verified full plasmid sequence is not available, please contact us prior to placing an order to request the full sequence.
How to cite: TFORF2349 was a gift from Feng Zhang (Addgene plasmid # 142934 ; http://n2t.net/addgene:142934 ; RRID:Addgene_142934)
