[The description below was written by a language model from this plasmid's Addgene catalogue record and pLannotate feature annotations shown in this document.]
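Description:
TFORF2349 is a lentiviral mammalian expression plasmid built on the pLX_TRC317 backbone and carrying the human homeobox transcription factor HOXD8 as its open reading frame. It belongs to a barcoded transcription factor ORF collection in which each construct pairs a TF coding sequence with a unique 24-bp barcode, so that the factor can be identified by sequencing in pooled overexpression screens. In bacteria the plasmid is maintained through a high-copy ColE1/pUC-type origin and ampicillin resistance (AmpR under its own bla promoter). An f1 origin and remnants of a lac/T7/T3 cloning region are also present in the backbone. The record warns that the plasmid may recombine, which is a common concern with LTR-containing vectors.

The transfer cassette follows a third-generation design. An RSV promoter drives a truncated HIV-1 5' LTR, followed by the Ψ packaging signal, a gag fragment and the RRE for Rev-dependent export of the genomic RNA. The cassette ends in a self-inactivating ΔU3 3' LTR with a downstream SV40 polyadenylation signal. Within the proviral region, an SV40 early promoter/origin drives puromycin N-acetyltransferase for selection of transduced cells. A cPPT/CTS element, which aids nuclear import of the reverse-transcribed genome, follows. The EF-1α promoter then drives constitutive expression of HOXD8, with a WPRE downstream to enhance transcript stability and expression. The barcode is not annotated in the feature table. The catalogued insert is somewhat longer than the annotated HOXD8 coding sequence, which would be consistent with the barcode and flanking sequence lying between the ORF and the WPRE, although the record does not state this. A short U6 promoter fragment is annotated in that interval. The construct is intended for packaging into lentivirus for HOXD8 overexpression, for example in directed differentiation screens.
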