Features (pLannotate 1.2.2; 31 found; start..end, strand, type, name):
      5..231     +  promoter       RSV promoter: Rous sarcoma virus enhancer/promoter
    232..412     +  LTR            5' LTR (truncated): truncated 5' long terminal repeat (LTR) from HIV-1
    459..584     +  misc_feature   HIV-1 Ψ: packaging signal of human immunodeficiency virus type 1
    568..931     +  CDS            HIV-1 gag (fragment): gag protein from human immunodeficiency virus 1; gag
   1077..1310    +  misc_feature   RRE: The Rev response element (RRE) of HIV-1 allows for Rev-dependent mRNA export from the nucleus to the cytoplasm.
   1687..1713    +  CDS            Rev (fragment): human immunodeficiency virus 1 (HIV-1) Rev protein; rev; enhances nuclear export of unspliced and incompletely spliced viral mRNAs
   1720..1743    +  promoter       SV40 promoter (fragment): SV40 early promoter
   1744..1815    +  promoter       SV40 promoter (fragment): SV40 enhancer and early promoter
   1839..1974    +  rep_origin     SV40 ori: SV40 origin of replication
   2020..2616    +  CDS            PuroR (fragment): puromycin N-acetyltransferase; pac from Streptomyces; confers resistance to puromycin
   2665..2782    +  misc_feature   cPPT/CTS: central polypurine tract and central termination sequence of HIV-1
   2847..2913    +  CDS            small t antigen (fragment): SV40 (simian virus 40) small t antigen
   2920..4098    +  promoter       EF-1α promoter: strong constitutive promoter for human elongation factor EF-1α
   4115..4984    +  CDS            HOXD8: HXD8_HUMAN - Also known as HOX4E. Experimental evidence at protein level: Swiss-Prot protein existence level 1. Sequence-specific transcription factor which is part of a developmental regulatory system that provides cells with specific positional identities on the anterior-posterior axis. From Homo sapiens (Human).
   5000..5053    +  promoter       U6 promoter (fragment): RNA polymerase III promoter for human U6 snRNA
   5095..5683    +  misc_feature   WPRE: woodchuck hepatitis virus posttranscriptional regulatory element
   5734..5753    +  misc_feature   cPPT/CTS (fragment): central polypurine tract and central termination sequence of HIV-1
   5755..5988    +  LTR            3' LTR (ΔU3): self-inactivating 3' long terminal repeat (LTR) from HIV-1
   6066..6187    +  polyA_signal   SV40 poly(A) signal: SV40 polyadenylation signal
   6227..6362    +  rep_origin     SV40 ori: SV40 origin of replication
   6383..6401    -  promoter       T7 promoter: promoter for bacteriophage T7 RNA polymerase
   6409..6564    +  CDS            lacZα (fragment): LacZα fragment of β-galactosidase; lacZ fragment
   6569..6997    +  rep_origin     f1 ori (sequence partly withheld): f1 bacteriophage origin of replication; arrow indicates direction of (+) strand synthesis
   7050..7154    +  promoter       AmpR promoter: bla
   7155..8015    +  CDS            AmpR: β-lactamase; bla; confers resistance to ampicillin, carbenicillin, and related antibiotics
   8186..8774    +  rep_origin     ori: high-copy-number ColE1/pMB1/pBR322/pUC origin of replication
   8957..9049    +  CDS            lacI (fragment): lac repressor; lacI; The lac repressor binds to the lac operator to inhibit transcription in E. coli. This inhibition can be relieved by adding lactose or isopropyl-β-D-thiogalactopyranoside (IPTG).
   9062..9083    +  protein_bind   CAP binding site: CAP binding activates transcription in the presence of cAMP. E. coli catabolite activator protein
   9098..9128    +  promoter       lac promoter: promoter for the E. coli lac operon
   9136..9152    +  protein_bind   lac operator: The lac repressor binds to the lac operator to inhibit transcription in E. coli. This inhibition can be relieved by adding lactose or isopropyl-β-D-thiogalactopyranoside (IPTG). lac repressor encoded by lacI
   9197..9215    +  promoter       T3 promoter: promoter for bacteriophage T3 RNA polymerase
>Addgene plasmid #142934 | TFORF2349 | addgene full sequence | sequence record 391566 | Addgene NGS Result
TTAATGTAGTCTTATGCAATACTCTTGTAGTCTTGCAACATGGTAACGATGAGTTAGCAACATGCCTTAC
AAGGAGAGAAAAAGCACCGTGCATGCCGATTGGTGGAAGTAAGGTGGTACGATCGTGCCTTATTAGGAAG
GCAACAGACGGGTCTGACATGGATTGGACGAACCACTGAATTGCCGCATTGCAGAGATATTGTATTTAAG
TGCCTAGCTCGATACATAAACGGGTCTCTCTGGTTAGACCAGATCTGAGCCTGGGAGCTCTCTGGCTAAC
TAGGGAACCCACTGCTTAAGCCTCAATAAAGCTTGCCTTGAGTGCTTCAAGTAGTGTGTGCCCGTCTGTT
GTGTGACTCTGGTAACTAGAGATCCCTCAGACCCTTTTAGTCAGTGTGGAAAATCTCTAGCAGTGGCGCC
CGAACAGGGACTTGAAAGCGAAAGGGAAACCAGAGGAGCTCTCTCGACGCAGGACTCGGCTTGCTGAAGC
GCGCACGGCAAGAGGCGAGGGGCGGCGACTGGTGAGTACGCCAAAAATTTTGACTAGCGGAGGCTAGAAG
GAGAGAGATGGGTGCGAGAGCGTCAGTATTAAGCGGGGGAGAATTAGATCGCGATGGGAAAAAATTCGGT
TAAGGCCAGGGGGAAAGAAAAAATATAAATTAAAACATATAGTATGGGCAAGCAGGGAGCTAGAACGATT
CGCAGTTAATCCTGGCCTGTTAGAAACATCAGAAGGCTGTAGACAAATACTGGGACAGCTACAACCATCC
CTTCAGACAGGATCAGAAGAACTTAGATCATTATATAATACAGTAGCAACCCTCTATTGTGTGCATCAAA
GGATAGAGATAAAAGACACCAAGGAAGCTTTAGACAAGATAGAGGAAGAGCAAAACAAAAGTAAGACCAC
CGCACAGCAAGCGGCCGCTGATCTTCAGACCTGGAGGAGGAGATATGAGGGACAATTGGAGAAGTGAATT
ATATAAATATAAAGTAGTAAAAATTGAACCATTAGGAGTAGCACCCACCAAGGCAAAGAGAAGAGTGGTG
CAGAGAGAAAAAAGAGCAGTGGGAATAGGAGCTTTGTTCCTTGGGTTCTTGGGAGCAGCAGGAAGCACTA
TGGGCGCAGCGTCAATGACGCTGACGGTACAGGCCAGACAATTATTGTCTGGTATAGTGCAGCAGCAGAA
CAATTTGCTGAGGGCTATTGAGGCGCAACAGCATCTGTTGCAACTCACAGTCTGGGGCATCAAGCAGCTC
CAGGCAAGAATCCTGGCTGTGGAAAGATACCTAAAGGATCAACAGCTCCTGGGGATTTGGGGTTGCTCTG
GAAAACTCATTTGCACCACTGCTGTGCCTTGGAATGCTAGTTGGAGTAATAAATCTCTGGAACAGATTTG
GAATCACACGACCTGGATGGAGTGGGACAGAGAAATTAACAATTACACAAGCTTAATACACTCCTTAATT
GAAGAATCGCAAAACCAGCAAGAAAAGAATGAACAAGAATTATTGGAATTAGATAAATGGGCAAGTTTGT
GGAATTGGTTTAACATAACAAATTGGCTGTGGTATATAAAATTATTCATAATGATAGTAGGAGGCTTGGT
AGGTTTAAGAATAGTTTTTGCTGTACTTTCTATAGTGAATAGAGTTAGGCAGGGATATTCACCATTATCG
TTTCAGACCCACCTCCCAACCCCGAGGGGACCCATGCATTGCATCTCAATTAGTCAGCAACCAGGTGTGG
AAAGTCCCCAGGCTCCCCAGCAGGCAGAAGTATGCAAAGCATGCGTCTCAATTAGTCAGCAACCATAGTC
CCGCCCCTAACTCCGCCCATCCCGCCCCTAACTCCGCCCAGTTCCGCCCATTCTCCGCCCCATGGCTGAC
TAATTTTTTTTATTTATGCAGAGGCCGAGGCCGCCTCGGCCTCTGAGCTATTCCAGAAGTAGTGAGGAGG
CTTTTTTGGAGGCCTAGGCTTTTGCAAAAAGCTTTCTAGAGGTACCACCGGAGCTTACCATGACCGAGTA
CAAGCCCACGGTGCGCCTCGCCACCCGCGACGACGTCCCCAGGGCCGTACGCACCCTCGCCGCCGCGTTC
GCCGACTACCCCGCCACGCGCCACACCGTCGATCCGGACCGCCACATCGAGCGGGTCACCGAGCTGCAAG
AACTCTTCCTCACGCGCGTCGGGCTCGACATCGGCAAGGTGTGGGTCGCGGACGACGGCGCCGCCGTGGC
GGTCTGGACCACGCCGGAGAGCGTCGAAGCGGGGGCGGTGTTCGCCGAGATCGGCCCGCGCATGGCCGAG
TTGAGCGGTTCCCGGCTGGCCGCGCAGCAACAGATGGAAGGCCTCCTGGCGCCGCACCGGCCCAAGGAGC
CCGCGTGGTTCCTGGCCACCGTCGGCGTCTCGCCCGACCACCAGGGCAAGGGTCTGGGCAGCGCCGTCGT
GCTCCCCGGAGTGGAGGCGGCCGAGCGCGCCGGGGTGCCCGCCTTCCTGGAGACCTCCGCGCCCCGCAAC
CTCCCCTTCTACGAGCGGCTCGGCTTCACCGTCACCGCCGACGTCGAGGTGCCCGAAGGACCGCGCACCT
GGTGCATGACCCGCAAGCCCGGTGCCAGTTAACGAATTCTAGATCTTGAGACAAATGGCAGTATTCATCC
ACAATTTTAAAAGAAAAGGGGGGATTGGGGGGTACAGTGCAGGGGAAAGAATAGTAGACATAATAGCAAC
AGACATACAAACTAAAGAATTACAAAAACAAATTACAAAAATTCAAAATTTTCGGGTTTATTACAGGGAC
AGCAGAGATCCACTTTGGCGCCGGCTCGAGGCCTGCAGGTGCAAAGATGGATAAAGTTTTAAACAGAGAG
GAATCTTTGCAGCTAATGGACCTTCTAGGTCTTGAAAGGAGTGGGAATTGGCTCCGGTGCCCGTCAGTGG
GCAGAGCGCACATCGCCCACAGTCCCCGAGAAGTTGGGGGGAGGGGTCGGCAATTGAACCGGTGCCTAGA
GAAGGTGGCGCGGGGTAAACTGGGAAAGTGATGTCGTGTACTGGCTCCGCCTTTTTCCCGAGGGTGGGGG
AGAACCGTATATAAGTGCAGTAGTCGCCGTGAACGTTCTTTTTCGCAACGGGTTTGCCGCCAGAACACAG
GTAAGTGCCGTGTGTGGTTCCCGCGGGCCTGGCCTCTTTACGGGTTATGGCCCTTGCGTGCCTTGAATTA
CTTCCACCTGGCTGCAGTACGTGATTCTTGATCCCGAGCTTCGGGTTGGAAGTGGGTGGGAGAGTTCGAG
GCCTTGCGCTTAAGGAGCCCCTTCGCCTCGTGCTTGAGTTGAGGCCTGGCCTGGGCGCTGGGGCCGCCGC
GTGCGAATCTGGTGGCACCTTCGCGCCTGTCTCGCTGCTTTCGATAAGTCTCTAGCCATTTAAAATTTTT
GATGACCTGCTGCGACGCTTTTTTTCTGGCAAGATAGTCTTGTAAATGCGGGCCAAGATCTGCACACTGG
TATTTCGGTTTTTGGGGCCGCGGGCGGCGACGGGGCCCGTGCGTCCCAGCGCACATGTTCGGCGAGGCGG
GGCCTGCGAGCGCGGCCACCGAGAATCGGACGGGGGTAGTCTCAAGCTGGCCGGCCTGCTCTGGTGCCTG
GCCTCGCGCCGCCGTGTATCGCCCCGCCCTGGGCGGCAAGGCTGGCCCGGTCGGCACCAGTTGCGTGAGC
GGAAAGATGGCCGCTTCCCGGCCCTGCTGCAGGGAGCTCAAAATGGAGGACGCGGCGCTCGGGAGAGCGG
GCGGGTGAGTCACCCACACAAAGGAAAAGGGCCTTTCCGTCCTCAGCCGTCGCTTCATGTGACTCCACGG
AGTACCGGGCGCCGTCCAGGCACCTCGATTAGTTCTCGAGCTTTTGGAGTACGTCGTCTTTAGGTTGGGG
GGAGGGGTTTTATGCGATGGAGTTTCCCCACACTGAGTGGGTGGAGACTGAAGTTAGGCCAGCTTGGCAC
TTGATGTAATTCTCCTTGGAATTTGCCCTTTTTGAGTTTGGATCTTGGTTCATTCTCAAGCCTCAGACAG
TGGTTCAAAGTTTTTTTCTTCCATTTCAGGTGTCGTGAGGCTAGCACCGCCACCATGAGTTCGTACTTCG
TGAACCCGCTGTACTCCAAGTACAAGGCGGCGGCTGCGGCGGCGGCGGCGGCGGGCGAGGCCATCAATCC
CACTTACTACGACTGTCACTTCGCGCCCGAGGTCGGCGGCCGTCACGCCGCCGCCGCAGCAGCCCTGCAG
CTCTATGGCAACAGCGCCGCCGGCTTCCCGCACGCGCCCCCGCAGGCGCACGCGCACCCGCACCCGTCCC
CGCCGCCCTCCGGGACTGGGTGCGGCGGTAGGGAAGGCCGGGGCCAGGAGTACTTCCACCCCGGCGGGGG
CAGCCCGGCCGCTGCCTACCAGGCCGCCCCCCCTCCTCCTCCGCATCCTCCGCCTCCGCCGCCACCTCCC
CCCTGCGGCGGGATTGCCTGTCACGGGGAGCCCGCGAAGTTTTACGGATACGATAACTTACAGAGACAGC
CGATTTTTACGACCCAGCAAGAGGCCGAGCTGGTACAATATCCTGACTGTAAATCGTCCAGTGGTAATAT
TGGCGAGGACCCAGACCACTTAAATCAGAGCTCGTCTCCTTCTCAAATGTTTCCGTGGATGAGACCACAA
GCAGCTCCTGGTAGACGAAGAGGAAGACAAACCTACAGTCGCTTCCAAACTCTAGAGTTGGAAAAGGAAT
TTCTTTTTAACCCCTATCTGACCAGGAAAAGAAGAATCGAGGTTTCCCACGCCCTAGCCCTCACCGAGAG
ACAGGTAAAAATCTGGTTCCAGAACAGGAGAATGAAATGGAAAAAGGAAAACAACAAGGACAAATTTCCC
GTTTCCCGGCAGGAGGTGAAGGACGGGGAAACGAAAAAGGAAGCCCAAGAGCTGGAGGAAGACAGAGCCG
AAGGCCTGACAAATTAGTAATGAACTAGTCCGTAACTTGAAAGTATTTCGATTTCTTGGCTTTATATATC
TTGTGGAAAGGACGAAAACACTATCCCAACAGACACTGCACGCGTTAAGTCGACAATCAACCTCTGGATT
ACAAAATTTGTGAAAGATTGACTGGTATTCTTAACTATGTTGCTCCTTTTACGCTATGTGGATACGCTGC
TTTAATGCCTTTGTATCATGCTATTGCTTCCCGTATGGCTTTCATTTTCTCCTCCTTGTATAAATCCTGG
TTGCTGTCTCTTTATGAGGAGTTGTGGCCCGTTGTCAGGCAACGTGGCGTGGTGTGCACTGTGTTTGCTG
ACGCAACCCCCACTGGTTGGGGCATTGCCACCACCTGTCAGCTCCTTTCCGGGACTTTCGCTTTCCCCCT
CCCTATTGCCACGGCGGAACTCATCGCCGCCTGCCTTGCCCGCTGCTGGACAGGGGCTCGGCTGTTGGGC
ACTGACAATTCCGTGGTGTTGTCGGGGAAATCATCGTCCTTTCCTTGGCTGCTCGCCTGTGTTGCCACCT
GGATTCTGCGCGGGACGTCCTTCTGCTACGTCCCTTCGGCCCTCAATCCAGCGGACCTTCCTTCCCGCGG
CCTGCTGCCGGCTCTGCGGCCTCTTCCGCGTCTTCGCCTTCGCCCTCAGACGAGTCGGATCTCCCTTTGG
GCCGCCTCCCCGCGTCGACTTTAAGACCAATGACTTACAAGGCAGCTGTAGATCTTAGCCACTTTTTAAA
AGAAAAGGGGGGACTGGAAGGGCTAATTCACTCCCAACGAAGACAAGATCTGCTTTTTGCTTGTACTGGG
TCTCTCTGGTTAGACCAGATCTGAGCCTGGGAGCTCTCTGGCTAACTAGGGAACCCACTGCTTAAGCCTC
AATAAAGCTTGCCTTGAGTGCTTCAAGTAGTGTGTGCCCGTCTGTTGTGTGACTCTGGTAACTAGAGATC
CCTCAGACCCTTTTAGTCAGTGTGGAAAATCTCTAGCAGTACGTATAGTAGTTCATGTCATCTTATTATT
CAGTATTTATAACTTGCAAAGAAATGAATATCAGAGAGTGAGAGGAACTTGTTTATTGCAGCTTATAATG
GTTACAAATAAAGCAATAGCATCACAAATTTCACAAATAAAGCATTTTTTTCACTGCATTCTAGTTGTGG
TTTGTCCAAACTCATCAATGTATCTTATCATGTCTGGCTCTAGCTATCCCGCCCCTAACTCCGCCCATCC
CGCCCCTAACTCCGCCCAGTTCCGCCCATTCTCCGCCCCATGGCTGACTAATTTTTTTTATTTATGCAGA
GGCCGAGGCCGCCTCGGCCTCTGAGCTATTCCAGAAGTAGTGAGGAGGCTTTTTTGGAGGCCTAGGGACG
TACCCAATTCGCCCTATAGTGAGTCGTATTACGCGCGCTCACTGGCCGTCGTTTTACAACGTCGTGACTG
GGAAAACCCTGGCGTTACCCAACTTAATCGCCTTGCAGCACATCCCCCTTTCGCCAGCTGGCGTAATAGC
GAAGAGGCCCGCACCGATCGCCCTTCCCAACAGTTGCGCAGCCTGAATGGCGAATGGG
[124 nt withheld, positions 6569-6692]
C
[91 nt withheld, positions 6694-6784]
A
[49 nt withheld, positions 6786-6834]
CCTTTGACGTTGGAGTCCACGTTCTTT
[37 nt withheld, positions 6862-6898]
ACCCTATCTCGGTCTATTCTTTTGATTTATAAGGGATTTTGCCGATTTCGGCCTATTGGTTAAAAAATGA
GCTGATTTAACAAAAATTTAACGCGAATTTTAACAAAATATTAACGCTTACAATTTAGGTGGCACTTTTC
GGGGAAATGTGCGCGGAACCCCTATTTGTTTATTTTTCTAAATACATTCAAATATGTATCCGCTCATGAG
ACAATAACCCTGATAAATGCTTCAATAATATTGAAAAAGGAAGAGTATGAGTATTCAACATTTCCGTGTC
GCCCTTATTCCCTTTTTTGCGGCATTTTGCCTTCCTGTTTTTGCTCACCCAGAAACGCTGGTGAAAGTAA
AAGATGCTGAAGATCAGTTGGGTGCACGAGTGGGTTACATCGAACTGGATCTCAACAGCGGTAAGATCCT
TGAGAGTTTTCGCCCCGAAGAACGTTTTCCAATGATGAGCACTTTTAAAGTTCTGCTATGTGGCGCGGTA
TTATCCCGTATTGACGCCGGGCAAGAGCAACTCGGTCGCCGCATACACTATTCTCAGAATGACTTGGTTG
AGTACTCACCAGTCACAGAAAAGCATCTTACGGATGGCATGACAGTAAGAGAATTATGCAGTGCTGCCAT
AACCATGAGTGATAACACTGCGGCCAACTTACTTCTGACAACGATCGGAGGACCGAAGGAGCTAACCGCT
TTTTTGCACAACATGGGGGATCATGTAACTCGCCTTGATCGTTGGGAACCGGAGCTGAATGAAGCCATAC
CAAACGACGAGCGTGACACCACGATGCCTGTAGCAATGGCAACAACGTTGCGCAAACTATTAACTGGCGA
ACTACTTACTCTAGCTTCCCGGCAACAATTAATAGACTGGATGGAGGCGGATAAAGTTGCAGGACCACTT
CTGCGCTCGGCCCTTCCGGCTGGCTGGTTTATTGCTGATAAATCTGGAGCCGGTGAGCGTGGGTCTCGCG
GTATCATTGCAGCACTGGGGCCAGATGGTAAGCCCTCCCGTATCGTAGTTATCTACACGACGGGGAGTCA
GGCAACTATGGATGAACGAAATAGACAGATCGCTGAGATAGGTGCCTCACTGATTAAGCATTGGTAACTG
TCAGACCAAGTTTACTCATATATACTTTAGATTGATTTAAAACTTCATTTTTAATTTAAAAGGATCTAGG
TGAAGATCCTTTTTGATAATCTCATGACCAAAATCCCTTAACGTGAGTTTTCGTTCCACTGAGCGTCAGA
CCCCGTAGAAAAGATCAAAGGATCTTCTTGAGATCCTTTTTTTCTGCGCGTAATCTGCTGCTTGCAAACA
AAAAAACCACCGCTACCAGCGGTGGTTTGTTTGCCGGATCAAGAGCTACCAACTCTTTTTCCGAAGGTAA
CTGGCTTCAGCAGAGCGCAGATACCAAATACTGTTCTTCTAGTGTAGCCGTAGTTAGGCCACCACTTCAA
GAACTCTGTAGCACCGCCTACATACCTCGCTCTGCTAATCCTGTTACCAGTGGCTGCTGCCAGTGGCGAT
AAGTCGTGTCTTACCGGGTTGGACTCAAGACGATAGTTACCGGATAAGGCGCAGCGGTCGGGCTGAACGG
GGGGTTCGTGCACACAGCCCAGCTTGGAGCGAACGACCTACACCGAACTGAGATACCTACAGCGTGAGCT
ATGAGAAAGCGCCACGCTTCCCGAAGGGAGAAAGGCGGACAGGTATCCGGTAAGCGGCAGGGTCGGAACA
GGAGAGCGCACGAGGGAGCTTCCAGGGGGAAACGCCTGGTATCTTTATAGTCCTGTCGGGTTTCGCCACC
TCTGACTTGAGCGTCGATTTTTGTGATGCTCGTCAGGGGGGCGGAGCCTATGGAAAAACGCCAGCAACGC
GGCCTTTTTACGGTTCCTGGCCTTTTGCTGGCCTTTTGCTCACATGTTCTTTCCTGCGTTATCCCCTGAT
TCTGTGGATAACCGTATTACCGCCTTTGAGTGAGCTGATACCGCTCGCCGCAGCCGAACGACCGAGCGCA
GCGAGTCAGTGAGCGAGGAAGCGGAAGAGCGCCCAATACGCAAACCGCCTCTCCCCGCGCGTTGGCCGAT
TCATTAATGCAGCTGGCACGACAGGTTTCCCGACTGGAAAGCGGGCAGTGAGCGCAACGCAATTAATGTG
AGTTAGCTCACTCATTAGGCACCCCAGGCTTTACACTTTATGCTTCCGGCTCGTATGTTGTGTGGAATTG
TGAGCGGATAACAATTTCACACAGGAAACAGCTATGACCATGATTACGCCAAGCGCGCAATTAACCCTCA
CTAAAGGGAACAAAAGCTGGAGCTGCAAGC
