>Addgene plasmid #142934 | TFORF2349 | depositor partial sequence | sequence record 280940 | Insert
ACCGCCACCATGAGTTCGTACTTCGTGAACCCGCTGTACTCCAAGTACAAGGCGGCGGCTGCGGCGGCGG
CGGCGGCGGGCGAGGCCATCAATCCCACTTACTACGACTGTCACTTCGCGCCCGAGGTCGGCGGCCGTCA
CGCCGCCGCCGCAGCAGCCCTGCAGCTCTATGGCAACAGCGCCGCCGGCTTCCCGCACGCGCCCCCGCAG
GCGCACGCGCACCCGCACCCGTCCCCGCCGCCCTCCGGGACTGGGTGCGGCGGTAGGGAAGGCCGGGGCC
AGGAGTACTTCCACCCCGGCGGGGGCAGCCCGGCCGCTGCCTACCAGGCCGCCCCCCCTCCTCCTCCGCA
TCCTCCGCCTCCGCCGCCACCTCCCCCCTGCGGCGGGATTGCCTGTCACGGGGAGCCCGCGAAGTTTTAC
GGATACGATAACTTACAGAGACAGCCGATTTTTACGACCCAGCAAGAGGCCGAGCTGGTACAATATCCTG
ACTGTAAATCGTCCAGTGGTAATATTGGCGAGGACCCAGACCACTTAAATCAGAGCTCGTCTCCTTCTCA
AATGTTTCCGTGGATGAGACCACAAGCAGCTCCTGGTAGACGAAGAGGAAGACAAACCTACAGTCGCTTC
CAAACTCTAGAGTTGGAAAAGGAATTTCTTTTTAACCCCTATCTGACCAGGAAAAGAAGAATCGAGGTTT
CCCACGCCCTAGCCCTCACCGAGAGACAGGTAAAAATCTGGTTCCAGAACAGGAGAATGAAATGGAAAAA
GGAAAACAACAAGGACAAATTTCCCGTTTCCCGGCAGGAGGTGAAGGACGGGGAAACGAAAAAGGAAGCC
CAAGAGCTGGAGGAAGACAGAGCCGAAGGCCTGACAAATTAGTAATGAACTAGTCCGTAACTTGAAAGTA
TTTCGATTTCTTGGCTTTATATATCTTGTGGAAAGGACGAAAACACTATCCCAACAGACACTGC
