>Addgene plasmid #142934 | TFORF2349 | depositor partial sequence | sequence record 280941 | Barcode
AAACACTATCCCAACAGACACTGC
